Addgene plasmid #76669: TSSK1B gRNA (BRDN0001147904)
Purpose: 3rd generation lentiviral gRNA plasmid targeting human TSSK1B
Depositing lab: John Doench & David Root. Depositing organization: Broad Institute. Publication: Optimized sgRNA design to maximize activity and minimize off-target effects of CRISPR-Cas9. Doench JG, Fusi N, Sullender M, Hegde M, Vaimberg EW, Donovan KF, Smith I, Tothova Z, Wilen C, Orchard R, Virgin HW, Listgarten J, Root DE. Nat Biotechnol. 2016 Jan 18. doi: 10.1038/nbt.3437. PubMed 26780180.
Backbone
  Vector backbone: lentiGuide-Puro
  Backbone manufacturer: Zhang Lab (Addgene plasmid # 52963)
  Vector type: Mammalian Expression, Lentiviral, CRISPR
  Selectable markers: Puromycin
Growth in bacteria
  Bacterial resistance: Ampicillin, 100 μg/mL
  Growth temperature: 37°C
  Growth strain: DH5alpha
  Copy number: High Copy
Gene/Insert
  Gene/Insert name: TSSK1B (alt names: TSSK1B; NM_032028.3)
  gRNA/shRNA sequence: CATTAAGCAAGACCTTCTGT
  Species: H. sapiens (human)
  Entrez Gene: TSSK1B (a.k.a. FKSG81, SPOGA4, STK22D, TSK1, TSSK1)
  Promoter: hU6
  Cloning method: Unknown
  Sequencing primers: 5′ U6-F; 3′ pS2-R
Terms and licenses: Academic/Nonprofit Terms; Industry Terms: Not Available to Industry
Depositor comments: The gRNA was designed to target the following Genbank reference sequence(s): NM_032028.3. Note that this plasmid does NOT contain Cas9. It should be used in conjunction with lentiCas9-Blast (Addgene #52962) or otherwise with cell lines already expressing Cas9. Browse the full kinome gRNA library at http://www.addgene.org/pooled-library/broadgpp-human-kinome/ or visit http://www.broadinstitute.org/rnai/public/ for detailed protocols and information.
How to cite: TSSK1B gRNA (BRDN0001147904) was a gift from John Doench & David Root (Addgene plasmid # 76669 ; http://n2t.net/addgene:76669 ; RRID:Addgene_76669)
