[The description below was written by a language model from this plasmid's Addgene catalogue record and pLannotate feature annotations shown in this document.]
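Description:
TSSK1B gRNA (BRDN0001147904) is a third-generation lentiviral CRISPR guide plasmid built on the lentiGuide-Puro backbone, carrying a single guide RNA directed against human TSSK1B (designed against the reference transcript NM_032028.3). The assembled sequence is 8,323 nt. It is propagated in E. coli as a high-copy plasmid through a ColE1/pUC-type origin with ampicillin selection from the β-lactamase gene. The backbone also retains an f1 origin, an SV40 origin and poly(A) signal, and remnants of lac, T7 and T3 cloning-vector sequences.

The lentiviral transfer cassette begins with an RSV promoter fused to a truncated HIV-1 5' LTR, which makes genomic RNA production in packaging cells independent of Tat. This is followed by the Ψ packaging signal with a partial gag sequence and the Rev response element for Rev-dependent nuclear export. A central polypurine tract (cPPT/CTS), which aids nuclear import of the viral genome, lies further downstream, just after the guide cassette. It ends in a ΔU3 self-inactivating 3' LTR, so the integrated provirus lacks LTR promoter activity. Within this frame, a human U6 RNA polymerase III promoter drives the targeting spacer joined to the Streptococcus pyogenes Cas9 guide scaffold. A separate EF-1α core promoter with its intron A drives puromycin N-acetyltransferase for selecting transduced mammalian cells. A WPRE downstream enhances transcript expression.

The plasmid does not encode Cas9, so it must be paired with a separate Cas9 vector such as lentiCas9-Blast or used in cells that already express Cas9. It belongs to a human kinome guide collection generated with optimized sgRNA design rules, and is suited to knockout of TSSK1B in transduced human cells.
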