Features (pLannotate 1.2.2; 29 found; start..end, strand, type, name):
     14..80      +  CDS            small t antigen (fragment): SV40 (simian virus 40) small t antigen
    106..317     +  promoter       EF-1α core promoter: core promoter for human elongation factor EF-1α
    318..1256    +  intron         EF-1α intron A: intron upstream of the start codon of human EF-1α
   1278..1877    +  CDS            PuroR (fragment): puromycin N-acetyltransferase; pac from Streptomyces; confers resistance to puromycin
   1893..2481    +  misc_feature   WPRE: woodchuck hepatitis virus posttranscriptional regulatory element
   2532..2551    +  misc_feature   cPPT/CTS (fragment): central polypurine tract and central termination sequence of HIV-1
   2553..2786    +  LTR            3' LTR (ΔU3): self-inactivating 3' long terminal repeat (LTR) from HIV-1
   2864..2985    +  polyA_signal   SV40 poly(A) signal: SV40 polyadenylation signal
   3025..3160    +  rep_origin     SV40 ori: SV40 origin of replication
   3181..3199    -  promoter       T7 promoter: promoter for bacteriophage T7 RNA polymerase
   3207..3362    +  CDS            lacZα (fragment): LacZα fragment of β-galactosidase; lacZ fragment
   3367..3795    +  rep_origin     f1 ori (sequence partly withheld): f1 bacteriophage origin of replication; arrow indicates direction of (+) strand synthesis
   3848..3952    +  promoter       AmpR promoter: bla
   3953..4813    +  CDS            AmpR: β-lactamase; bla; confers resistance to ampicillin, carbenicillin, and related antibiotics
   4984..5572    +  rep_origin     ori: high-copy-number ColE1/pMB1/pBR322/pUC origin of replication
   5755..5847    +  CDS            lacI (fragment): lac repressor; lacI; The lac repressor binds to the lac operator to inhibit transcription in E. coli. This inhibition can be relieved by adding lactose or isopropyl-β-D-thiogalactopyranoside (IPTG).
   5860..5881    +  protein_bind   CAP binding site: CAP binding activates transcription in the presence of cAMP. E. coli catabolite activator protein
   5896..5926    +  promoter       lac promoter: promoter for the E. coli lac operon
   5934..5950    +  protein_bind   lac operator: The lac repressor binds to the lac operator to inhibit transcription in E. coli. This inhibition can be relieved by adding lactose or isopropyl-β-D-thiogalactopyranoside (IPTG). lac repressor encoded by lacI
   5995..6013    +  promoter       T3 promoter: promoter for bacteriophage T3 RNA polymerase
   6041..6267    +  promoter       RSV promoter: Rous sarcoma virus enhancer/promoter
   6268..6448    +  LTR            5' LTR (truncated): truncated 5' long terminal repeat (LTR) from HIV-1
   6495..6620    +  misc_feature   HIV-1 Ψ: packaging signal of human immunodeficiency virus type 1
   6604..6967    +  CDS            HIV-1 gag (fragment): gag protein from human immunodeficiency virus 1; gag
   7113..7346    +  misc_feature   RRE: The Rev response element (RRE) of HIV-1 allows for Rev-dependent mRNA export from the nucleus to the cytoplasm.
   7723..7749    +  CDS            Rev (fragment): human immunodeficiency virus 1 (HIV-1) Rev protein; rev; enhances nuclear export of unspliced and incompletely spliced viral mRNAs
   7753..7993    +  promoter       U6 promoter: RNA polymerase III promoter for human U6 snRNA
   8023..8098    +  misc_RNA       gRNA scaffold: guide RNA scaffold for the Streptococcus pyogenes CRISPR/Cas9 system
   8154..8271    +  misc_feature   cPPT/CTS: central polypurine tract and central termination sequence of HIV-1
>Addgene plasmid #76669 | TSSK1B gRNA (BRDN0001147904) | addgene full sequence | sequence record 186274 | Addgene Assembled Sequence
CCCGGGTGCAAAGATGGATAAAGTTTTAAACAGAGAGGAATCTTTGCAGCTAATGGACCTTCTAGGTCTT
GAAAGGAGTGGGAATTGGCTCCGGTGCCCGTCAGTGGGCAGAGCGCACATCGCCCACAGTCCCCGAGAAG
TTGGGGGGAGGGGTCGGCAATTGATCCGGTGCCTAGAGAAGGTGGCGCGGGGTAAACTGGGAAAGTGATG
TCGTGTACTGGCTCCGCCTTTTTCCCGAGGGTGGGGGAGAACCGTATATAAGTGCAGTAGTCGCCGTGAA
CGTTCTTTTTCGCAACGGGTTTGCCGCCAGAACACAGGTAAGTGCCGTGTGTGGTTCCCGCGGGCCTGGC
CTCTTTACGGGTTATGGCCCTTGCGTGCCTTGAATTACTTCCACCTGGCTGCAGTACGTGATTCTTGATC
CCGAGCTTCGGGTTGGAAGTGGGTGGGAGAGTTCGAGGCCTTGCGCTTAAGGAGCCCCTTCGCCTCGTGC
TTGAGTTGAGGCCTGGCCTGGGCGCTGGGGCCGCCGCGTGCGAATCTGGTGGCACCTTCGCGCCTGTCTC
GCTGCTTTCGATAAGTCTCTAGCCATTTAAAATTTTTGATGACCTGCTGCGACGCTTTTTTTCTGGCAAG
ATAGTCTTGTAAATGCGGGCCAAGATCTGCACACTGGTATTTCGGTTTTTGGGGCCGCGGGCGGCGACGG
GGCCCGTGCGTCCCAGCGCACATGTTCGGCGAGGCGGGGCCTGCGAGCGCGGCCACCGAGAATCGGACGG
GGGTAGTCTCAAGCTGGCCGGCCTGCTCTGGTGCCTGGCCTCGCGCCGCCGTGTATCGCCCCGCCCTGGG
CGGCAAGGCTGGCCCGGTCGGCACCAGTTGCGTGAGCGGAAAGATGGCCGCTTCCCGGCCCTGCTGCAGG
GAGCTCAAAATGGAGGACGCGGCGCTCGGGAGAGCGGGCGGGTGAGTCACCCACACAAAGGAAAAGGGCC
TTTCCGTCCTCAGCCGTCGCTTCATGTGACTCCACGGAGTACCGGGCGCCGTCCAGGCACCTCGATTAGT
TCTCGAGCTTTTGGAGTACGTCGTCTTTAGGTTGGGGGGAGGGGTTTTATGCGATGGAGTTTCCCCACAC
TGAGTGGGTGGAGACTGAAGTTAGGCCAGCTTGGCACTTGATGTAATTCTCCTTGGAATTTGCCCTTTTT
GAGTTTGGATCTTGGTTCATTCTCAAGCCTCAGACAGTGGTTCAAAGTTTTTTTCTTCCATTTCAGGTGT
CGTGACGTACGGCCACCATGACCGAGTACAAGCCCACGGTGCGCCTCGCCACCCGCGACGACGTCCCCAG
GGCCGTACGCACCCTCGCCGCCGCGTTCGCCGACTACCCCGCCACGCGCCACACCGTCGATCCGGACCGC
CACATCGAGCGGGTCACCGAGCTGCAAGAACTCTTCCTCACGCGCGTCGGGCTCGACATCGGCAAGGTGT
GGGTCGCGGACGACGGCGCCGCCGTGGCGGTCTGGACCACGCCGGAGAGCGTCGAAGCGGGGGCGGTGTT
CGCCGAGATCGGCCCGCGCATGGCCGAGTTGAGCGGTTCCCGGCTGGCCGCGCAGCAACAGATGGAAGGC
CTCCTGGCGCCGCACCGGCCCAAGGAGCCCGCGTGGTTCCTGGCCACCGTCGGAGTCTCGCCCGACCACC
AGGGCAAGGGTCTGGGCAGCGCCGTCGTGCTCCCCGGAGTGGAGGCGGCCGAGCGCGCCGGGGTGCCCGC
CTTCCTGGAGACCTCCGCGCCCCGCAACCTCCCCTTCTACGAGCGGCTCGGCTTCACCGTCACCGCCGAC
GTCGAGGTGCCCGAAGGACCGCGCACCTGGTGCATGACCCGCAAGCCCGGTGCCTGAACGCGTTAAGTCG
ACAATCAACCTCTGGATTACAAAATTTGTGAAAGATTGACTGGTATTCTTAACTATGTTGCTCCTTTTAC
GCTATGTGGATACGCTGCTTTAATGCCTTTGTATCATGCTATTGCTTCCCGTATGGCTTTCATTTTCTCC
TCCTTGTATAAATCCTGGTTGCTGTCTCTTTATGAGGAGTTGTGGCCCGTTGTCAGGCAACGTGGCGTGG
TGTGCACTGTGTTTGCTGACGCAACCCCCACTGGTTGGGGCATTGCCACCACCTGTCAGCTCCTTTCCGG
GACTTTCGCTTTCCCCCTCCCTATTGCCACGGCGGAACTCATCGCCGCCTGCCTTGCCCGCTGCTGGACA
GGGGCTCGGCTGTTGGGCACTGACAATTCCGTGGTGTTGTCGGGGAAATCATCGTCCTTTCCTTGGCTGC
TCGCCTGTGTTGCCACCTGGATTCTGCGCGGGACGTCCTTCTGCTACGTCCCTTCGGCCCTCAATCCAGC
GGACCTTCCTTCCCGCGGCCTGCTGCCGGCTCTGCGGCCTCTTCCGCGTCTTCGCCTTCGCCCTCAGACG
AGTCGGATCTCCCTTTGGGCCGCCTCCCCGCGTCGACTTTAAGACCAATGACTTACAAGGCAGCTGTAGA
TCTTAGCCACTTTTTAAAAGAAAAGGGGGGACTGGAAGGGCTAATTCACTCCCAACGAAGACAAGATCTG
CTTTTTGCTTGTACTGGGTCTCTCTGGTTAGACCAGATCTGAGCCTGGGAGCTCTCTGGCTAACTAGGGA
ACCCACTGCTTAAGCCTCAATAAAGCTTGCCTTGAGTGCTTCAAGTAGTGTGTGCCCGTCTGTTGTGTGA
CTCTGGTAACTAGAGATCCCTCAGACCCTTTTAGTCAGTGTGGAAAATCTCTAGCAGTACGTATAGTAGT
TCATGTCATCTTATTATTCAGTATTTATAACTTGCAAAGAAATGAATATCAGAGAGTGAGAGGAACTTGT
TTATTGCAGCTTATAATGGTTACAAATAAAGCAATAGCATCACAAATTTCACAAATAAAGCATTTTTTTC
ACTGCATTCTAGTTGTGGTTTGTCCAAACTCATCAATGTATCTTATCATGTCTGGCTCTAGCTATCCCGC
CCCTAACTCCGCCCATCCCGCCCCTAACTCCGCCCAGTTCCGCCCATTCTCCGCCCCATGGCTGACTAAT
TTTTTTTATTTATGCAGAGGCCGAGGCCGCCTCGGCCTCTGAGCTATTCCAGAAGTAGTGAGGAGGCTTT
TTTGGAGGCCTAGGGACGTACCCAATTCGCCCTATAGTGAGTCGTATTACGCGCGCTCACTGGCCGTCGT
TTTACAACGTCGTGACTGGGAAAACCCTGGCGTTACCCAACTTAATCGCCTTGCAGCACATCCCCCTTTC
GCCAGCTGGCGTAATAGCGAAGAGGCCCGCACCGATCGCCCTTCCCAACAGTTGCGCAGCCTGAATGGCG
AATGGG
[124 nt withheld, positions 3367-3490]
C
[91 nt withheld, positions 3492-3582]
A
[49 nt withheld, positions 3584-3632]
CCTTTGACGTTGGAGTCCACGTTCTTT
[37 nt withheld, positions 3660-3696]
ACCCTATCTCGGTCTATTCTTTTGATTTATAAGGGATTTTGCCGATTTCGGCCTATTGGTTAAAAAATGA
GCTGATTTAACAAAAATTTAACGCGAATTTTAACAAAATATTAACGCTTACAATTTAGGTGGCACTTTTC
GGGGAAATGTGCGCGGAACCCCTATTTGTTTATTTTTCTAAATACATTCAAATATGTATCCGCTCATGAG
ACAATAACCCTGATAAATGCTTCAATAATATTGAAAAAGGAAGAGTATGAGTATTCAACATTTCCGTGTC
GCCCTTATTCCCTTTTTTGCGGCATTTTGCCTTCCTGTTTTTGCTCACCCAGAAACGCTGGTGAAAGTAA
AAGATGCTGAAGATCAGTTGGGTGCACGAGTGGGTTACATCGAACTGGATCTCAACAGCGGTAAGATCCT
TGAGAGTTTTCGCCCCGAAGAACGTTTTCCAATGATGAGCACTTTTAAAGTTCTGCTATGTGGCGCGGTA
TTATCCCGTATTGACGCCGGGCAAGAGCAACTCGGTCGCCGCATACACTATTCTCAGAATGACTTGGTTG
AGTACTCACCAGTCACAGAAAAGCATCTTACGGATGGCATGACAGTAAGAGAATTATGCAGTGCTGCCAT
AACCATGAGTGATAACACTGCGGCCAACTTACTTCTGACAACGATCGGAGGACCGAAGGAGCTAACCGCT
TTTTTGCACAACATGGGGGATCATGTAACTCGCCTTGATCGTTGGGAACCGGAGCTGAATGAAGCCATAC
CAAACGACGAGCGTGACACCACGATGCCTGTAGCAATGGCAACAACGTTGCGCAAACTATTAACTGGCGA
ACTACTTACTCTAGCTTCCCGGCAACAATTAATAGACTGGATGGAGGCGGATAAAGTTGCAGGACCACTT
CTGCGCTCGGCCCTTCCGGCTGGCTGGTTTATTGCTGATAAATCTGGAGCCGGTGAGCGTGGGTCTCGCG
GTATCATTGCAGCACTGGGGCCAGATGGTAAGCCCTCCCGTATCGTAGTTATCTACACGACGGGGAGTCA
GGCAACTATGGATGAACGAAATAGACAGATCGCTGAGATAGGTGCCTCACTGATTAAGCATTGGTAACTG
TCAGACCAAGTTTACTCATATATACTTTAGATTGATTTAAAACTTCATTTTTAATTTAAAAGGATCTAGG
TGAAGATCCTTTTTGATAATCTCATGACCAAAATCCCTTAACGTGAGTTTTCGTTCCACTGAGCGTCAGA
CCCCGTAGAAAAGATCAAAGGATCTTCTTGAGATCCTTTTTTTCTGCGCGTAATCTGCTGCTTGCAAACA
AAAAAACCACCGCTACCAGCGGTGGTTTGTTTGCCGGATCAAGAGCTACCAACTCTTTTTCCGAAGGTAA
CTGGCTTCAGCAGAGCGCAGATACCAAATACTGTTCTTCTAGTGTAGCCGTAGTTAGGCCACCACTTCAA
GAACTCTGTAGCACCGCCTACATACCTCGCTCTGCTAATCCTGTTACCAGTGGCTGCTGCCAGTGGCGAT
AAGTCGTGTCTTACCGGGTTGGACTCAAGACGATAGTTACCGGATAAGGCGCAGCGGTCGGGCTGAACGG
GGGGTTCGTGCACACAGCCCAGCTTGGAGCGAACGACCTACACCGAACTGAGATACCTACAGCGTGAGCT
ATGAGAAAGCGCCACGCTTCCCGAAGGGAGAAAGGCGGACAGGTATCCGGTAAGCGGCAGGGTCGGAACA
GGAGAGCGCACGAGGGAGCTTCCAGGGGGAAACGCCTGGTATCTTTATAGTCCTGTCGGGTTTCGCCACC
TCTGACTTGAGCGTCGATTTTTGTGATGCTCGTCAGGGGGGCGGAGCCTATGGAAAAACGCCAGCAACGC
GGCCTTTTTACGGTTCCTGGCCTTTTGCTGGCCTTTTGCTCACATGTTCTTTCCTGCGTTATCCCCTGAT
TCTGTGGATAACCGTATTACCGCCTTTGAGTGAGCTGATACCGCTCGCCGCAGCCGAACGACCGAGCGCA
GCGAGTCAGTGAGCGAGGAAGCGGAAGAGCGCCCAATACGCAAACCGCCTCTCCCCGCGCGTTGGCCGAT
TCATTAATGCAGCTGGCACGACAGGTTTCCCGACTGGAAAGCGGGCAGTGAGCGCAACGCAATTAATGTG
AGTTAGCTCACTCATTAGGCACCCCAGGCTTTACACTTTATGCTTCCGGCTCGTATGTTGTGTGGAATTG
TGAGCGGATAACAATTTCACACAGGAAACAGCTATGACCATGATTACGCCAAGCGCGCAATTAACCCTCA
CTAAAGGGAACAAAAGCTGGAGCTGCAAGCTTAATGTAGTCTTATGCAATACTCTTGTAGTCTTGCAACA
TGGTAACGATGAGTTAGCAACATGCCTTACAAGGAGAGAAAAAGCACCGTGCATGCCGATTGGTGGAAGT
AAGGTGGTACGATCGTGCCTTATTAGGAAGGCAACAGACGGGTCTGACATGGATTGGACGAACCACTGAA
TTGCCGCATTGCAGAGATATTGTATTTAAGTGCCTAGCTCGATACATAAACGGGTCTCTCTGGTTAGACC
AGATCTGAGCCTGGGAGCTCTCTGGCTAACTAGGGAACCCACTGCTTAAGCCTCAATAAAGCTTGCCTTG
AGTGCTTCAAGTAGTGTGTGCCCGTCTGTTGTGTGACTCTGGTAACTAGAGATCCCTCAGACCCTTTTAG
TCAGTGTGGAAAATCTCTAGCAGTGGCGCCCGAACAGGGACTTGAAAGCGAAAGGGAAACCAGAGGAGCT
CTCTCGACGCAGGACTCGGCTTGCTGAAGCGCGCACGGCAAGAGGCGAGGGGCGGCGACTGGTGAGTACG
CCAAAAATTTTGACTAGCGGAGGCTAGAAGGAGAGAGATGGGTGCGAGAGCGTCAGTATTAAGCGGGGGA
GAATTAGATCGCGATGGGAAAAAATTCGGTTAAGGCCAGGGGGAAAGAAAAAATATAAATTAAAACATAT
AGTATGGGCAAGCAGGGAGCTAGAACGATTCGCAGTTAATCCTGGCCTGTTAGAAACATCAGAAGGCTGT
AGACAAATACTGGGACAGCTACAACCATCCCTTCAGACAGGATCAGAAGAACTTAGATCATTATATAATA
CAGTAGCAACCCTCTATTGTGTGCATCAAAGGATAGAGATAAAAGACACCAAGGAAGCTTTAGACAAGAT
AGAGGAAGAGCAAAACAAAAGTAAGACCACCGCACAGCAAGCGGCCGCTGATCTTCAGACCTGGAGGAGG
AGATATGAGGGACAATTGGAGAAGTGAATTATATAAATATAAAGTAGTAAAAATTGAACCATTAGGAGTA
GCACCCACCAAGGCAAAGAGAAGAGTGGTGCAGAGAGAAAAAAGAGCAGTGGGAATAGGAGCTTTGTTCC
TTGGGTTCTTGGGAGCAGCAGGAAGCACTATGGGCGCAGCGTCAATGACGCTGACGGTACAGGCCAGACA
ATTATTGTCTGGTATAGTGCAGCAGCAGAACAATTTGCTGAGGGCTATTGAGGCGCAACAGCATCTGTTG
CAACTCACAGTCTGGGGCATCAAGCAGCTCCAGGCAAGAATCCTGGCTGTGGAAAGATACCTAAAGGATC
AACAGCTCCTGGGGATTTGGGGTTGCTCTGGAAAACTCATTTGCACCACTGCTGTGCCTTGGAATGCTAG
TTGGAGTAATAAATCTCTGGAACAGATTTGGAATCACACGACCTGGATGGAGTGGGACAGAGAAATTAAC
AATTACACAAGCTTAATACACTCCTTAATTGAAGAATCGCAAAACCAGCAAGAAAAGAATGAACAAGAAT
TATTGGAATTAGATAAATGGGCAAGTTTGTGGAATTGGTTTAACATAACAAATTGGCTGTGGTATATAAA
ATTATTCATAATGATAGTAGGAGGCTTGGTAGGTTTAAGAATAGTTTTTGCTGTACTTTCTATAGTGAAT
AGAGTTAGGCAGGGATATTCACCATTATCGTTTCAGACCCACCTCCCAACCCCGAGGGGACCCAGAGAGG
GCCTATTTCCCATGATTCCTTCATATTTGCATATACGATACAAGGCTGTTAGAGAGATAATTAGAATTAA
TTTGACTGTAAACACAAAGATATTAGTACAAAATACGTGACGTAGAAAGTAATAATTTCTTGGGTAGTTT
GCAGTTTTAAAATTATGTTTTAAAATGGACTATCATATGCTTACCGTAACTTGAAAGTATTTCGATTTCT
TGGCTTTATATATCTTGTGGAAAGGACGAAACACCGCATTAAGCAAGACCTTCTGTGTTTTAGAGCTAGA
AATAGCAAGTTAAAATAAGGCTAGTCCGTTATCAACTTGAAAAAGTGGCACCGAGTCGGTGCTTTTTTAA
GCTTGGCGTAACTAGATCTTGAGACAAATGGCAGTATTCATCCACAATTTTAAAAGAAAAGGGGGGATTG
GGGGGTACAGTGCAGGGGAAAGAATAGTAGACATAATAGCAACAGACATACAAACTAAAGAATTACAAAA
ACAAATTACAAAAATTCAAAATTTTCGGGTTTATTACAGGGACAGCAGAGATCCACTTTGGCGCCGGCTC
GAGGGGG
