>Addgene plasmid #76669 | TSSK1B gRNA (BRDN0001147904) | depositor partial sequence | sequence record 144129 | Target Sequence
CATTAAGCAAGACCTTCTGT
