>Addgene plasmid #76669 | TSSK1B gRNA (BRDN0001147904) | addgene partial sequence | sequence record 186273 | hU6-F
TAGAAAGTAATAATTTCTTGGGTAGTTTGCAGTTTTAAAATTATGTTTTAAAATGGACTATCATATGCTT
ACCGTAACTTGAAAGTATTTCGATTTCTTGGCTTTATATATCTTGTGGAAAGGACGAAACACCGCATTAA
GCAAGACCTTCTGTGTTTTAGAGCTAGAAATAGCAAGTTAAAATAAGGCTAGTCCGTTATCAACTTGAAA
AAGTGGCACCGAGTCGGTGCTTTTTTAAGCTTGGCGTAACTAGATCTTGAGACAAATGGCAGTATTCATC
CACAATTTTAAAAGAAAAGGGGGGATTGGGGGGTACAGTGCAGGGGAAAGAATAGTAGACATAATAGCAA
CAGACATACAAACTAAAGAATTACAAAAACAAATTACAAAAATTCAAAATTTTCGGGTTTATTACAGGGA
CAGCAGAGATCCACTTTGGCGCCGGCTCGAGGGGGCCCGGGTGCAAAGATGGATAAAGTTTTAAACAGAG
AGGAATCTTTGCAGCTAATGGACCTTCTAGGTCTTGAAAGGAGTGGGAATTGGCTCCGGTGCCCGTCAGT
GGGCAGAGCG
